>Addgene plasmid #63726 | MIP 247 CoMiP 4in1 with shRNA p53 | addgene full sequence | sequence record 438433 | Addgene NGS Result
GGCTCCCCGGGCGCGACTAGTGAATTCAGATCTGAGCTAGCTGCAGTAACGCCATTTTGCAAGGCATGGA
AAAATACCAAACCAAGAATAGAGAAGTTCAGATCAAGGGCGGGTACATGAAAATAGCTAACGTTGGGCCA
AACAGGATATCTGCGGTGAGCAGTTTCGGCCCCGGCCCGGGGCCAAGAACAGATGGTCACCGCAGTTTCG
GCCCCGGCCCGAGGCCAAGAACAGATGGTCCCCAGATATGGCCCAACCCTCAGCAGTTTCTTAAGACCCA
TCAGATGTTTCCAGGCTCCCCCAAGGACCTGAAATGACCCTGCGCCTTATTTGAATTAACCAATCAGCCT
GCTTCTCGCTTCTGTTCGCGCGCTTCTGCTTCCCGAGCTCTATAAAAGAGCTCACAACCCCTCACTCGGC
GCGCCAGTCCTCCGACAGACTGAGTCGGCCGGTGGATCCACCGGTATTGGGATCTTCACACAGCAGGTAA
GGTTGCGGGCCGGGCCTGGGCCGGGTCCGGGCCGGGTATTGCCCGCCTAATGAGCGGGCTTTTTTTTCTT
ACCCCTTCTTCCGCTTCCTCGCTCACTGACTCGCTGCGCTCGGTCGTTCGGCTGCGGCGAGCGGTATCAG
CTCACTCAAAGGCGGTAATACGGTTATCCACAGAATCAGGGGATAACGCAGGAAAGAACGTGTGAGCAAA
AGGCCAGCAAAAGGCCAGGAACCGTAAAAAGGCCGCGTTGCTGGCGTTTTTCCATAGGCTCCGCCCCCCT
GACGAGCATCACAAAAATCGACGCTCAAGTCAGAGGTGGCGAAACCCGACAGGACTATAAAGATACCAGG
CGTTTCCCCCTGGAAGCTCCCTCGTGCGCTCTCCTGTTCCGACCCTGCCGCTTACCGGATACCTGTCCGC
CTTTCTCCCTTCGGGAAGCGTGGCGCTTTCTCATAGCTCACGCTGTAGGTATCTCAGTTCGGTGTAGGTC
GTTCGCTCCAAGCTGGGCTGTGTGCACGAACCCCCCGTTCAGCCCGACCGCTGCGCCTTATCCGGTAACT
ATCGTCTTGAGTCCAACCCGGTAAGACACGACTTATCGCCACTGGCAGCGGCCACTGGTAACAGGATTAG
CAGAGCGAGGTATGTAGGCGGTGCTACAGAGTTCTTGAAGTGGTGGCCTAACTACGGCTACACTAGAAGA
ACAGTATTTGGTATCTGCGCTCTGCTGAAGCCAGTTACCTTCGGAAAAAGAGTTGGTAGCTCTTGGTCCG
GCAAACAAACCACCGCTGGTAGCGGTGGTTTTTTTGTTTGCAAGCAGCAGATTACGCGCAGAAAAAAAGG
ATCTCAAGAAGATCCTTTGATCTTTTCTACGGGGTCTGACGCTCAGTGGAACGAAAACTCACGTTAAGGG
ATTTTGGTCATGAGATTATCAAAAAGGATCTTCACCTAGATCCTTTTAAATTAAAAATGAAGTTTTAAAT
CAATCTAAAGTATATATGAGTAAACTTGGTCTGACAGTTACCAATGCTTAATCAGTGAGGCACCTATCTC
AGCGATCTGTCTATTTCGTTCATCCATAGTTGCCTGACTCCTGCAAACCACGTTGTGGTAGAATTGGTAA
AGAGAGTCGTGTAAAATATCGAGTTCGCACATCTTGTTGTCTGATTATTGATTTTTGGCGAAACCATTTG
ATCATATGACAAGATGTGTATCTACCTTAACTTAATGATTTTGATAAAAATCATTAGGTACCCCGGCCCG
CACTGACCCCTGGTGTTGCTTTTTTTTTTTAGGCCGCAAGCTGAAGCGTGTCCACTAGCTGACTAGCTAA
ACCGGTGCCACCATGGCCGGACACCTGGCCAGCGACTTCGCCTTTAGCCCACCTCCTGGCGGAGGGGGAG
ATGGACCTGGCGGCCCTGAACCTGGCTGGGTGGACCCTCGGACCTGGCTGTCCTTTCAAGGCCCTCCAGG
CGGACCTGGAATTGGACCAGGCGTGGGCCCTGGCAGCGAAGTGTGGGGCATCCCTCCCTGCCCTCCCCCC
TACGAGTTTTGCGGCGGCATGGCCTACTGTGGACCTCAGGTCGGCGTGGGACTGGTGCCTCAGGGCGGCC
TGGAAACCTCTCAGCCTGAGGGCGAAGCCGGCGTGGGCGTGGAGAGCAACTCTGACGGCGCCAGCCCTGA
GCCTTGTACCGTGACCCCAGGCGCCGTGAAGCTGGAAAAAGAGAAGCTGGAACAGAACCCCGAGGAAAGC
CAGGACATCAAGGCCCTGCAGAAAGAACTGGAACAGTTCGCCAAGCTGCTGAAGCAGAAGCGGATCACCC
TGGGCTACACACAGGCTGACGTGGGACTGACACTGGGCGTGCTGTTCGGCAAGGTGTTCAGCCAGACCAC
CATCTGCAGATTCGAAGCCCTGCAGCTGTCCTTCAAGAACATGTGCAAGCTGCGGCCCCTGCTGCAGAAA
TGGGTGGAGGAAGCCGACAACAACGAGAACCTGCAGGAAATCTGCAAGGCCGAGACACTGGTGCAGGCCC
GGAAGCGGAAGCGGACCAGCATCGAGAACAGAGTGCGGGGCAACCTGGAAAACCTGTTCCTGCAGTGCCC
CAAGCCCACCCTGCAGCAGATCAGCCACATTGCACAGCAGCTGGGACTGGAAAAGGACGTCGTGAGAGTG
TGGTTCTGCAACCGGCGGCAGAAGGGCAAGAGAAGCAGCAGCGACTACGCCCAGAGAGAGGACTTCGAGG
CCGCTGGCTCCCCTTTTAGCGGCGGACCCGTGTCCTTTCCTCTGGCCCCTGGCCCTCACTTTGGCACCCC
TGGCTACGGCAGCCCACACTTCACCGCCCTGTACAGCAGCGTGCCCTTTCCCGAGGGCGAGGCCTTCCCT
CCTGTGTCCGTGACCACCCTGGGCAGCCCCATGCATAGCAACTCTTCCGGAGCCACCAACTTCTCCCTGC
TGAAGCAGGCCGGCGACGTGGAGGAGAACCCCGGCCCCTCCATGGCTGTGTCCGACGCCCTGCTGCCCAG
CTTCAGCACCTTTGCCTCCGGCCCTGCTGGCAGAGAGAAAACACTGCGGCAGGCTGGCGCCCCTAACAAC
AGATGGCGGGAGGAACTGAGCCACATGAAGCGGCTGCCTCCCGTGCTGCCCGGCAGACCTTATGATCTGG
CCGCTGCCACCGTGGCCACCGATCTGGAATCTGGCGGAGCCGGCGCTGCCTGTGGCGGAAGCAACCTGGC
CCCCCTGCCCAGACGGGAGACAGAGGAATTCAACGACCTGCTGGACCTGGACTTCATCCTGAGCAACAGC
CTGACCCACCCTCCTGAGTCTGTGGCCGCCACCGTGTCTAGCAGCGCCAGCGCCAGCAGCAGCTCTAGCC
CTAGCAGCAGCGGACCTGCCAGCGCCCCCAGCACCTGCAGCTTCACCTACCCCATCAGAGCCGGCAATGA
CCCTGGCGTGGCCCCTGGCGGAACAGGAGGAGGACTGCTGTACGGCAGAGAGTCCGCCCCTCCCCCCACC
GCCCCCTTCAACCTGGCCGACATCAACGATGTGTCCCCCAGCGGCGGCTTTGTGGCCGAGCTGCTGCGAC
CTGAGCTGGACCCCGTGTACATCCCCCCTCAGCAGCCACAGCCTCCCGGCGGAGGACTGATGGGCAAGTT
CGTGCTGAAGGCCAGCCTGAGCGCCCCTGGCAGCGAGTACGGCAGCCCCAGCGTGATCAGCGTGTCCAAG
GGCAGCCCTGATGGCTCTCACCCTGTGGTGGTGGCCCCTTACAATGGCGGCCCTCCCAGAACCTGCCCCA
AGATCAAGCAGGAAGCCGTCAGCAGCTGTACACACCTGGGAGCCGGCCCTCCACTGAGCAATGGCCACAG
ACCTGCCGCCCACGACTTCCCTCTGGGAAGGCAGCTCCCTAGCAGAACCACCCCTACCCTGGGCCTGGAA
GAGGTGCTGTCCAGCAGAGACTGCCACCCTGCCCTGCCTCTGCCACCTGGCTTTCACCCTCACCCTGGCC
CCAACTACCCCAGCTTCCTGCCCGACCAGATGCAGCCTCAGGTGCCCCCCCTGCACTACCAAGAACTGAT
GCCCCCAGGCAGCTGCATGCCCGAGGAACCCAAGCCCAAGCGGGGCAGAAGAAGCTGGCCCCGGAAGAGA
ACCGCCACACACACCTGCGATTACGCCGGCTGCGGCAAGACCTACACCAAGAGCAGCCACCTGAAGGCCC
ACCTGAGAACCCACACCGGCGAGAAGCCCTACCACTGCGACTGGGACGGCTGTGGCTGGAAGTTCGCCAG
AAGCGACGAGCTGACCCGGCACTACAGAAAGCACACCGGCCACCGGCCCTTCCAGTGCCAGAAGTGCGAC
CGGGCCTTCAGCAGAAGCGACCACCTGGCTCTGCACATGAAGAGACACTTCGGCTCCGGAGAGGGCCGGG
GCTCTCTGCTGACCTGTGGCGACGTGGAGGAGAACCCCGGCCCCTCCATGTACAACATGATGGAAACCGA
GCTGAAGCCCCCTGGCCCTCAGCAAACATCTGGCGGCGGAGGGGGCAATTCTACAGCCGCCGCTGCCGGC
GGAAACCAGAAGAACAGCCCCGACAGAGTGAAGCGGCCCATGAACGCCTTCATGGTCTGGTCCCGCGGCC
AGCGGCGGAAGATGGCCCAAGAAAACCCCAAGATGCACAACAGCGAGATCAGCAAGAGACTGGGCGCCGA
GTGGAAGCTGCTGTCCGAGACAGAGAAGAGACCCTTCATCGACGAGGCCAAGCGGCTGAGAGCCCTGCAC
ATGAAAGAGCACCCCGACTACAAGTACCGGCCCAGAAGAAAGACCAAGACCCTGATGAAGAAGGACAAGT
ACACCCTGCCTGGCGGACTGCTGGCCCCTGGCGGCAATTCTATGGCCAGCGGAGTGGGAGTGGGAGCTGG
ACTGGGAGCCGGCGTGAACCAGCGGATGGACAGCTACGCCCACATGAACGGCTGGTCCAACGGCAGCTAC
AGCATGATGCAGGACCAGCTGGGCTACCCTCAGCACCCTGGCCTGAATGCCCATGGCGCCGCTCAGATGC
AGCCCATGCACAGATACGACGTGTCCGCCCTGCAGTACAACAGCATGACCAGCAGCCAGACCTACATGAA
TGGCAGCCCCACCTACAGCATGTCCTACAGCCAGCAGGGCACACCTGGCATGGCCCTGGGCAGCATGGGC
AGCGTGGTCAAGAGCGAGGCCAGCAGCAGCCCTCCTGTGGTCACCAGCAGCTCCCACAGCAGAGCCCCTT
GTCAGGCCGGCGACCTGCGGGACATGATCAGCATGTACCTGCCAGGCGCCGAAGTGCCTGAACCTGCCGC
CCCTAGCAGACTGCACATGAGCCAGCACTACCAGAGCGGCCCTGTGCCTGGCACCGCCATCAATGGCACC
CTGCCCCTGAGCCACATGACGCGTCAGTGCACAAACTACGCCCTGTTGAAGCTGGCTGGAGACGTGGAGT
CCAACCCTGGACCCTCCATGCCCCTCAACGTTAGCTTCACCAACAGGAACTATGACCTCGACTACGACTC
GGTGCAGCCGTATTTCTACTGCGACGAGGAGGAGAACTTCTACCAGCAGCAGCAGAGCGAGCTGCAGCCC
CCGGCGCCCAGCGAGGATATCTGGAAGAAATTCGAGCTGCTGCCCACCCCGCCCCTGTCCCCTAGCCGCC
GCTCCGGGCTCTGCTCGCCCTCCTACGTTGCGGTCACACCCTTCTCCCTTCGGGGAGACAACGACGGCGG
TGGCGGGAGCTTCTCCACGGCCGACCAGCTGGAGATGGTGACCGAGCTGCTGGGAGGAGACATGGTGAAC
CAGAGTTTCATCTGCGACCCGGACGACGAGACCTTCATCAAAAACATCATCATCCAGGACTGTATGTGGA
GCGGCTTCTCGGCCGCCGCCAAGCTCGTCTCAGAGAAGCTGGCCTCCTACCAGGCTGCGCGCAAAGACAG
CGGCAGCCCGAACCCCGCCCGCGGCCACAGCGTCTGCTCCACCTCCAGCTTGTACCTGCAGGATCTGAGC
GCCGCCGCCTCAGAGTGCATCGACCCCTCGGTGGTCTTCCCCTACCCTCTCAACGACAGCAGCTCGCCCA
AGTCCTGCGCCTCGCAAGACTCCAGCGCCTTCTCTCCGTCCTCGGATTCTCTGCTCTCCTCGACGGAGTC
CTCCCCGCAGGGCAGCCCCGAGCCCCTGGTGCTCCATGAGGAGACACCGCCCACCACCAGCAGCGACTCT
GAGGAGGAACAAGAAGATGAGGAAGAAATCGATGTTGTTTCTGTGGAAAAGAGGCAGGCTCCTGGCAAAA
GGTCAGAGTCTGGATCACCTTCTGCTGGAGGCCACAGCAAACCTCCTCACAGCCCACTGGTCCTCAAGAG
GTGCCACGTCTCCACACATCAGCACAACTACGCAGCGCCTCCCTCCACTCGGAAGGACTATCCTGCTGCC
AAGAGGGTCAAGTTGGACAGTGTCAGAGTCCTGAGACAGATCAGCAACAACCGAAAATGCACCAGCCCCA
GGTCCTCGGACACCGAGGAGAATGTCAAGAGGCGAACACACAACGTCTTGGAGCGCCAGAGGAGGAACGA
GCTAAAACGGAGCTTTTTTGCCCTGCGTGACCAGATCCCGGAGTTGGAAAACAATGAAAAGGCCCCCAAG
GTAGTTATCCTTAAAAAAGCCACAGCATACATCCTGTCCGTCCAAGCAGAGGAGCAAAAGCTCATTTCTG
AAGAGGACTTGTTGCGGAAACGACGAGAACAGTTGAAACACAAACTTGAACAGCTACGGAACTCTTGTGC
GTAAGTCGACGAATTCGGTACCGCGGGCCCGGGATCCGCCCCTCTCCCTCCCCCCCCCCTAACGTTACTG
GCCGAAGCCGCTTGGAATAAGGCCGGTGTGCGTTTGTCTATATGTTATTTTCCACCATATTGCCGTCTTT
TGGCAATGTGAGGGCCCGGAAACCTGGCCCTGTCTTCTTGACGAGCATTCCTAGGGGTCTTTCCCCTCTC
GCCAAAGGAATGCAAGGTCTGTTGAATGTCGTGAAGGAAGCAGTTCCTCTGGAAGCTTCTTGAAGACAAA
CAACGTCTGTAGCGACCCTTTGCAGGCAGCGGAACCCCCCACCTGGCGACAGGTGCCTCTGCGGCCAAAA
GCCACGTGTATAAGATACACCTGCAAAGGCGGCACAACCCCAGTGCCACGTTGTGAGTTGGATAGTTGTG
GAAAGAGTCAAATGGCTCTCCTCAAGCGTATTCAACAAGGGGCTGAAGGATGCCCAGAAGGTACCCCATT
GTATGGGATCTGATCTGGGGCCTCGGTGCACATGCTTTACATGTGTTTAGTCGAGGTTAAAAAAACGTCT
AGGCCCCCCGAACCACGGGGACGTGGTTTTCCTTTGAAAAACACGATGATAATATGGCCACAACCATGGT
GAGCAAGGGCGAGGAGGTCATCAAAGAGTTCATGCGCTTCAAGGTGCGCATGGAGGGCTCCATGAACGGC
CACGAGTTCGAGATCGAGGGCGAGGGCGAGGGCCGCCCCTACGAGGGCACCCAGACCGCCAAGCTGAAGG
TGACCAAGGGCGGCCCCCTGCCCTTCGCCTGGGACATCCTGTCCCCCCAGTTCATGTACGGCTCCAAGGC
GTACGTGAAGCACCCCGCCGACATCCCCGATTACAAGAAGCTGTCCTTCCCCGAGGGCTTCAAGTGGGAG
CGCGTGATGAACTTCGAGGACGGCGGTCTGGTGACCGTGACCCAGGACTCCTCCCTGCAGGACGGCACGC
TGATCTACAAGGTGAAGATGCGCGGCACCAACTTCCCCCCCGACGGCCCCGTAATGCAGAAGAAGACCAT
GGGCTGGGAGGCCTCCACCGAGCGCCTGTACCCCCGCGACGGCGTGCTGAAGGGCGAGATCCACCAGGCC
CTGAAGCTGAAGGACGGCGGCCACTACCTGGTGGAGTTCAAGACCATCTACATGGCCAAGAAGCCCGTGC
AACTGCCCGGCTACTACTACGTGGACACCAAGCTGGACATCACCTCCCACAACGAGGACTACACCATCGT
GGAACAGTACGAGCGCTCCGAGGGCCGCCACCACCTGTTCCTGTACGGCATGGACGAGCTGTACAAGTAA
AGCGGCCGCGTCGACAATCAACCTCTGGATTACAAAATTTGTGAAAGATTGACTGGTATTCTTAACTATG
TTGCTCCTTTTACGCTATGTGGATACGCTGCTTTAATGCCTTTGTATCATGCTATTGCTTCCCGTATGGC
TTTCATTTTCTCCTCCTTGTATAAATCCTGGTTGCTGTCTCTTTATGAGGAGTTGTGGCCCGTTGTCAGG
CAACGTGGCGTGGTGTGCACTGTGTTTGCTGACGCAACCCCCACTGGTTGGGGCATTGCCACCACCTGTC
AGCTCCTTTCCGGGACTTTCGCTTTCCCCCTCCCTATTGCCACGGCGGAACTCATCGCCGCCTGCCTTGC
CCGCTGCTGGACAGGGGCTCGGCTGTTGGGCACTGACAATTCCGTGGTGTTGTCGGGGAAGCTGACGTCC
TTTCCATGGCTGCTCGCCTGTGTTGCCACCTGGATTCTGCGCGGGACGTCCTTCTGCTACGTCCCTTCGG
CCCTCAATCCAGCGGACCTTCCTTCCCGCGGCCTGCTGCCGGCTCTGCGGCCTCTTCCGCGTCTTCGCCT
TCGCCCTCAGACGAGTCGGATCTCCCTTTGGGCCGCCTCCCCGCCTGGACTCGAGCTGTGCCTTCTAGTT
GCCAGCCATCTGTTGTTTGCCCCTCCCCCGTGCCTTCCTTGACCCTGGAAGGTGCCACTCCCACTGTCCT
TTCCTAATAAAATGAGGAAATTGCATCGCATTGTCTGAGTAGGTGTCATTCTATTCTGGGGGGTGGGGTG
GGGCAGGACAGCAAGGGGGAGGATTGGGAAGACAATAGCAGGCATGCTGGGGATGCGGTGGGCTCTATGG
AGATCTGATATCTCTAGTCCCGGGCTGCAGGAATTCCAAAAAAGACTCCAGTGGTAATCTACTCTCTTGA
AGTAGATTACCACTGGAGTCGGCCCAAACAAGGCTTTTCTCCAAGGGATATTTATAGTCTCAAAACACAC
AATTACTTTACAGTTAGGGTGAGTTTCCTTTTGTGCTGTTTTTTAAAATAATAATTTAGTATTTGTATCT
CTTATAGAAATCCAAGCCTATCATGTAAAATGTAGCTAGTATTAAAAAGAACAGATTATCTGTCTTTTAT
CGCACATTAAGCCTCTATAGTTACTAGGAAATATTATATGCAAATTAACCGGGGCAGGGGAGTAGCCGAG
CTTCTCCCACAAGTCTGTGCGAGGGGGCCGGCGCGGGCCTAGAGATGGCGGCGTCACTAGAGTCGACCCA
TGGGGGCCCGCCCCAACTGGGGTAACCTTTG
Features (pLannotate 1.2.2; 17 found; start..end, strand, type, name):
     46..447     +  promoter       SFFV promoter: spleen focus-forming virus long terminal repeat (LTR) promoter
    749..1337    -  rep_origin     ori: high-copy-number ColE1/pMB1/pBR322/pUC origin of replication
   1509..1581    -  CDS            bla(M) (fragment): β-lactamase lacking the signal sequence; bla(M); allows cytosolic expression of β-lactamase
   1634..1703    +  ncRNA          RNA-OUT: Accession: RF00240 - RNA-OUT
   1833..2912    +  CDS            POU5F1: PO5F1_HUMAN - Also known as OCT3, OCT4, OTF3. Experimental evidence at protein level: Swiss-Prot protein existence level 1. Transcription factor that binds to the octamer motif (5'- ATTTGCAT-3'). Forms a trimeric complex with SOX2 or SOX15 on DNA and controls the expression of a number of genes involved in embryonic development such as YES1, FGF4, UTF1 and ZFP206. Critical for early embryogenesis and for embryonic stem cell pluripotency. From Homo sapiens (Human).
   2970..4346    +  CDS            KLF4 (fragment): KLF4_HUMAN - Also known as EZF, GKLF. Experimental evidence at protein level: Swiss-Prot protein existence level 1. Transcription factor; can act both as activator and as repressor. Binds the 5'-CACCC-3' core sequence. Binds to the promoter region of its own gene and can activate its own transcription. Regulates the expression of key transcription factors during embryonic development. Plays an important role in maintaining embryonic stem cells, and in preventing their differentiation. Required for establishing the barrier function of the skin and for postnatal maturation and maintenance of the
   4458..5408    +  CDS            SOX2: SOX2_HUMAN - Experimental evidence at protein level: Swiss-Prot protein existence level 1. Transcription factor that forms a trimeric complex with OCT4 on DNA and controls the expression of a number of genes involved in embryonic development such as YES1, FGF4, UTF1 and ZFP206 (By similarity). Binds to the proximal enhancer region of NANOG (By similarity). Critical for early embryogenesis and for embryonic stem cell pluripotency (PubMed:18035408). Downstream SRRT target that mediates the promotion of neural stem cell self-renewal (By similarity). Keeps neural cells undifferentiated by countera
   5478..6794    +  CDS            c-Myc: human c-Myc proto-oncogene
   6806..6827    +  misc_feature   MCS (fragment): multiple cloning site
   6940..7402    +  misc_feature   IRES: internal ribosome entry site (IRES) of the encephalomyocarditis virus (EMCV)
   7416..8117    +  CDS            dTomato: dTomato is a basic (constitutively fluorescent) orange fluorescent protein published in 2004, derived from Discosoma sp.. It is reported to be a somewhat slowly-maturing dimer with low acid sensitivity.
   8136..8724    +  misc_feature   WPRE: woodchuck hepatitis virus posttranscriptional regulatory element
   8736..8960    +  polyA_signal   bGH poly(A) signal: bovine growth hormone polyadenylation signal
   8979..8996    +  misc_feature   MCS (fragment): pBluescript multiple cloning site
   9057..9365    -  promoter       U6 promoter: RNA polymerase III promoter for mouse U6 snRNA (Das et al., 1988)
   9390..9411    +  protein_bind   phage φC31 attP (fragment): attachment site of phage φC31 phage φC31 integrase
   9409..15      +  protein_bind   attB (fragment) (across the origin): minimal attB site for the φC31 integrase (Groth et al., 2000) phage φC31 integrase
