>Addgene plasmid #63726 | MIP 247 CoMiP 4in1 with shRNA p53 | analyzer sequence | sequence record 114430
GGCTCCCCGGGCGCGACTAGTGAATTCAGATCTGAGCTAGCTGCAGTAACGCCATTTTGCAAGGCATGGA
AAAATACCAAACCAAGAATAGAGAAGTTCAGATCAAGGGCGGGTACATGAAAATAGCTAACGTTGGGCCA
AACAGGATATCTGCGGTGAGCAGTTTCGGCCCCGGCCCGGGGCCAAGAACAGATGGTCACCGCAGTTTCG
GCCCCGGCCCGAGGCCAAGAACAGATGGTCCCCAGATATGGCCCAACCCTCAGCAGTTTCTTAAGACCCA
TCAGATGTTTCCAGGCTCCCCCAAGGACCTGAAATGACCCTGCGCCTTATTTGAATTAACCAATCAGCCT
GCTTCTCGCTTCTGTTCGCGCGCTTCTGCTTCCCGAGCTCTATAAAAGAGCTCACAACCCCTCACTCGGC
GCGCCAGTCCTCCGACAGACTGAGTCGGCCGGTGGATCCACCGGTATTGGGATCTTCACACAGCAGGTAA
GGTTGCGGGCCGGGCCTGGGCCGGGTCCGGGCCGGGTATTGCCCGCCTAATGAGCGGGCTTTTTTTTCTT
ACCCCTTCTTCCGCTTCCTCGCTCACTGACTCGCTGCGCTCGGTCGTTCGGCTGCGGCGAGCGGTATCAG
CTCACTCAAAGGCGGTAATACGGTTATCCACAGAATCAGGGGATAACGCAGGAAAGAACATGTGAGCAAA
AGGCCAGCAAAAGGCCAGGAACCGTAAAAAGGCCGCGTTGCTGGCGTTTTTCCATAGGCTCCGCCCCCCT
GACGAGCATCACAAAAATCGACGCTCAAGTCAGAGGTGGCGAAACCCGACAGGACTATAAAGATACCAGG
CGTTTCCCCCTGGAAGCTCCCTCGTGCGCTCTCCTGTTCCGACCCTGCCGCTTACCGGATACCTGTCCGC
CTTTCTCCCTTCGGGAAGCGTGGCGCTTTCTCATAGCTCACGCTGTAGGTATCTCAGTTCGGTGTAGGTC
GTTCGCTCCAAGCTGGGCTGTGTGCACGAACCCCCCGTTCAGCCCGACCGCTGCGCCTTATCCGGTAACT
ATCGTCTTGAGTCCAACCCGGTAAGACACGACTTATCGCCACTGGCAGCAGCCACTGGTAACAGGATTAG
CAGAGCGAGGTATGTAGGCGGTGCTACAGAGTTCTTGAAGTGGTGGCCTAACTACGGCTACACTAGAAGA
ACAGTATTTGGTATCTGCGCTCTGCTGAAGCCAGTTACCTTCGGAAAAAGAGTTGGTAGCTCTTGATCCG
GCAAACAAACCACCGCTGGTAGCGGTGGTTTTTTTGTTTGCAAGCAGCAGATTACGCGCAGAAAAAAAGG
ATCTCAAGAAGATCCTTTGATCTTTTCTACGGGGTCTGACGCTCAGTGGAACGAAAACTCACGTTAAGGG
ATTTTGGTCATGAGATTATCAAAAAGGATCTTCACCTAGATCCTTTTAAATTAAAAATGAAGTTTTAAAT
CAATCTAAAGTATATATGAGTAAACTTGGTCTGACAGTTACCAATGCTTAATCAGTGAGGCACCTATCTC
AGCGATCTGTCTATTTCGTTCATCCATAGTTGCCTGACTCCTGCAAACCACGTTGTGGTAGAATTGGTAA
AGAGAGTCGTGTAAAATATCGAGTTCGCACATCTTGTTGTCTGATTATTGATTTTTGGCGAAACCATTTG
ATCATATGACAAGATGTGTATCTACCTTAACTTAATGATTTTGATAAAAATCATTAGGTACCCCGGCCCG
CACTGACCCCTGGTGTTGCTTTTTTTTTTTAGGCCGCAAGCTGAAGCGTGTCCACTAGCTGACTAGCTAA
ACCGGTGCCACCATGGCCGGACACCTGGCCAGCGACTTCGCCTTTAGCCCACCTCCTGGCGGAGGGGGAG
ATGGACCTGGCGGCCCTGAACCTGGCTGGGTGGACCCTCGGACCTGGCTGTCCTTTCAAGGCCCTCCAGG
CGGACCTGGAATTGGACCAGGCGTGGGCCCTGGCAGCGAAGTGTGGGGCATCCCTCCCTGCCCTCCCCCC
TACGAGTTTTGCGGCGGCATGGCCTACTGTGGACCTCAGGTCGGCGTGGGACTGGTGCCTCAGGGCGGCC
TGGAAACCTCTCAGCCTGAGGGCGAAGCCGGCGTGGGCGTGGAGAGCAACTCTGACGGCGCCAGCCCTGA
GCCTTGTACCGTGACCCCAGGCGCCGTGAAGCTGGAAAAAGAGAAGCTGGAACAGAACCCCGAGGAAAGC
CAGGACATCAAGGCCCTGCAGAAAGAACTGGAACAGTTCGCCAAGCTGCTGAAGCAGAAGCGGATCACCC
TGGGCTACACACAGGCTGACGTGGGACTGACACTGGGCGTGCTGTTCGGCAAGGTGTTCAGCCAGACCAC
CATCTGCAGATTCGAAGCCCTGCAGCTGTCCTTCAAGAACATGTGCAAGCTGCGGCCCCTGCTGCAGAAA
TGGGTGGAGGAAGCCGACAACAACGAGAACCTGCAGGAAATCTGCAAGGCCGAGACACTGGTGCAGGCCC
GGAAGCGGAAGCGGACCAGCATCGAGAACAGAGTGCGGGGCAACCTGGAAAACCTGTTCCTGCAGTGCCC
CAAGCCCACCCTGCAGCAGATCAGCCACATTGCACAGCAGCTGGGACTGGAAAAGGACGTCGTGAGAGTG
TGGTTCTGCAACCGGCGGCAGAAGGGCAAGAGAAGCAGCAGCGACTACGCCCAGAGAGAGGACTTCGAGG
CCGCTGGCTCCCCTTTTAGCGGCGGACCCGTGTCCTTTCCTCTGGCCCCTGGCCCTCACTTTGGCACCCC
TGGCTACGGCAGCCCACACTTCACCGCCCTGTACAGCAGCGTGCCCTTTCCCGAGGGCGAGGCCTTCCCT
CCTGTGTCCGTGACCACCCTGGGCAGCCCCATGCATAGCAACTCTTCCGGAGCCACCAACTTCTCCCTGC
TGAAGCAGGCCGGCGACGTGGAGGAGAACCCCGGCCCCTCCATGGCTGTGTCCGACGCCCTGCTGCCCAG
CTTCAGCACCTTTGCCTCCGGCCCTGCTGGCAGAGAGAAAACACTGCGGCAGGCTGGCGCCCCTAACAAC
AGATGGCGGGAGGAACTGAGCCACATGAAGCGGCTGCCTCCCGTGCTGCCCGGCAGACCTTATGATCTGG
CCGCTGCCACCGTGGCCACCGATCTGGAATCTGGCGGAGCCGGCGCTGCCTGTGGCGGAAGCAACCTGGC
CCCCCTGCCCAGACGGGAGACAGAGGAATTCAACGACCTGCTGGACCTGGACTTCATCCTGAGCAACAGC
CTGACCCACCCTCCTGAGTCTGTGGCCGCCACCGTGTCTAGCAGCGCCAGCGCCAGCAGCAGCTCTAGCC
CTAGCAGCAGCGGACCTGCCAGCGCCCCCAGCACCTGCAGCTTCACCTACCCCATCAGAGCCGGCAATGA
CCCTGGCGTGGCCCCTGGCGGAACAGGAGGAGGACTGCTGTACGGCAGAGAGTCCGCCCCTCCCCCCACC
GCCCCCTTCAACCTGGCCGACATCAACGATGTGTCCCCCAGCGGCGGCTTTGTGGCCGAGCTGCTGCGAC
CTGAGCTGGACCCCGTGTACATCCCCCCTCAGCAGCCACAGCCTCCCGGCGGAGGACTGATGGGCAAGTT
CGTGCTGAAGGCCAGCCTGAGCGCCCCTGGCAGCGAGTACGGCAGCCCCAGCGTGATCAGCGTGTCCAAG
GGCAGCCCTGATGGCTCTCACCCTGTGGTGGTGGCCCCTTACAATGGCGGCCCTCCCAGAACCTGCCCCA
AGATCAAGCAGGAAGCCGTCAGCAGCTGTACACACCTGGGAGCCGGCCCTCCACTGAGCAATGGCCACAG
ACCTGCCGCCCACGACTTCCCTCTGGGAAGGCAGCTCCCTAGCAGAACCACCCCTACCCTGGGCCTGGAA
GAGGTGCTGTCCAGCAGAGACTGCCACCCTGCCCTGCCTCTGCCACCTGGCTTTCACCCTCACCCTGGCC
CCAACTACCCCAGCTTCCTGCCCGACCAGATGCAGCCTCAGGTGCCCCCCCTGCACTACCAAGAACTGAT
GCCCCCAGGCAGCTGCATGCCCGAGGAACCCAAGCCCAAGCGGGGCAGAAGAAGCTGGCCCCGGAAGAGA
ACCGCCACACACACCTGCGATTACGCCGGCTGCGGCAAGACCTACACCAAGAGCAGCCACCTGAAGGCCC
ACCTGAGAACCCACACCGGCGAGAAGCCCTACCACTGCGACTGGGACGGCTGTGGCTGGAAGTTCGCCAG
AAGCGACGAGCTGACCCGGCACTACAGAAAGCACACCGGCCACCGGCCCTTCCAGTGCCAGAAGTGCGAC
CGGGCCTTCAGCAGAAGCGACCACCTGGCTCTGCACATGAAGAGACACTTCGGCTCCGGAGAGGGCCGGG
GCTCTCTGCTGACCTGTGGCGACGTGGAGGAGAACCCCGGCCCCTCCATGTACAACATGATGGAAACCGA
GCTGAAGCCCCCTGGCCCTCAGCAAACATCTGGCGGCGGAGGGGGCAATTCTACAGCCGCCGCTGCCGGC
GGAAACCAGAAGAACAGCCCCGACAGAGTGAAGCGGCCCATGAACGCCTTCATGGTCTGGTCCCGCGGCC
AGCGGCGGAAGATGGCCCAAGAAAACCCCAAGATGCACAACAGCGAGATCAGCAAGAGACTGGGCGCCGA
GTGGAAGCTGCTGTCCGAGACAGAGAAGAGACCCTTCATCGACGAGGCCAAGCGGCTGAGAGCCCTGCAC
ATGAAAGAGCACCCCGACTACAAGTACCGGCCCAGAAGAAAGACCAAGACCCTGATGAAGAAGGACAAGT
ACACCCTGCCTGGCGGACTGCTGGCCCCTGGCGGCAATTCTATGGCCAGCGGAGTGGGAGTGGGAGCTGG
ACTGGGAGCCGGCGTGAACCAGCGGATGGACAGCTACGCCCACATGAACGGCTGGTCCAACGGCAGCTAC
AGCATGATGCAGGACCAGCTGGGCTACCCTCAGCACCCTGGCCTGAATGCCCATGGCGCCGCTCAGATGC
AGCCCATGCACAGATACGACGTGTCCGCCCTGCAGTACAACAGCATGACCAGCAGCCAGACCTACATGAA
TGGCAGCCCCACCTACAGCATGTCCTACAGCCAGCAGGGCACACCTGGCATGGCCCTGGGCAGCATGGGC
AGCGTGGTCAAGAGCGAGGCCAGCAGCAGCCCTCCTGTGGTCACCAGCAGCTCCCACAGCAGAGCCCCTT
GTCAGGCCGGCGACCTGCGGGACATGATCAGCATGTACCTGCCAGGCGCCGAAGTGCCTGAACCTGCCGC
CCCTAGCAGACTGCACATGAGCCAGCACTACCAGAGCGGCCCTGTGCCTGGCACCGCCATCAATGGCACC
CTGCCCCTGAGCCACATGACGCGTCAGTGCACAAACTACGCCCTGTTGAAGCTGGCTGGAGACGTGGAGT
CCAACCCTGGACCCTCCATGCCCCTCAACGTTAGCTTCACCAACAGGAACTATGACCTCGACTACGACTC
GGTGCAGCCGTATTTCTACTGCGACGAGGAGGAGAACTTCTACCAGCAGCAGCAGCAGAGCGAGCTGCAG
CCCCCGGCGCCCAGCGAGGATATCTGGAAGAAATTCGAGCTGCTGCCCACCCCGCCCCTGTCCCCTAGCC
GCCGCTCCGGGCTCTGCTCGCCCTCCTACGTTGCGGTCACACCCTTCTCCCTTCGGGGAGACAACGACGG
CGGTGGCGGGAGCTTCTCCACGGCCGACCAGCTGGAGATGGTGACCGAGCTGCTGGGAGGAGACATGGTG
AACCAGAGTTTCATCTGCGACCCGGACGACGAGACCTTCATCAAAAACATCATCATCCAGGACTGTATGT
GGAGCGGCTTCTCGGCCGCCGCCAAGCTCGTCTCAGAGAAGCTGGCCTCCTACCAGGCTGCGCGCAAAGA
CAGCGGCAGCCCGAACCCCGCCCGCGGCCACAGCGTCTGCTCCACCTCCAGCTTGTACCTGCAGGATCTG
AGCGCCGCCGCCTCAGAGTGCATCGACCCCTCGGTGGTCTTCCCCTACCCTCTCAACGACAGCAGCTCGC
CCAAGTCCTGCGCCTCGCAAGACTCCAGCGCCTTCTCTCCGTCCTCGGATTCTCTGCTCTCCTCGACGGA
GTCCTCCCCGCAGGGCAGCCCCGAGCCCCTGGTGCTCCATGAGGAGACACCGCCCACCACCAGCAGCGAC
TCTGAGGAGGAACAAGAAGATGAGGAAGAAATCGATGTTGTTTCTGTGGAAAAGAGGCAGGCTCCTGGCA
AAAGGTCAGAGTCTGGATCACCTTCTGCTGGAGGCCACAGCAAACCTCCTCACAGCCCACTGGTCCTCAA
GAGGTGCCACGTCTCCACACATCAGCACAACTACGCAGCGCCTCCCTCCACTCGGAAGGACTATCCTGCT
GCCAAGAGGGTCAAGTTGGACAGTGTCAGAGTCCTGAGACAGATCAGCAACAACCGAAAATGCACCAGCC
CCAGGTCCTCGGACACCGAGGAGAATGTCAAGAGGCGAACACACAACGTCTTGGAGCGCCAGAGGAGGAA
CGAGCTAAAACGGAGCTTTTTTGCCCTGCGTGACCAGATCCCGGAGTTGGAAAACAATGAAAAGGCCCCC
AAGGTAGTTATCCTTAAAAAAGCCACAGCATACATCCTGTCCGTCCAAGCAGAGGAGCAAAAGCTCATTT
CTGAAGAGGACTTGTTGCGGAAACGACGAGAACAGTTGAAACACAAACTTGAACAGCTACGGAACTCTTG
TGCGTAAGTCGACGAATTCGGTACCGCGGGCCCGGGATCCGCCCCTCTCCCTCCCCCCCCCCTAACGTTA
CTGGCCGAAGCCGCTTGGAATAAGGCCGGTGTGCGTTTGTCTATATGTTATTTTCCACCATATTGCCGTC
TTTTGGCAATGTGAGGGCCCGGAAACCTGGCCCTGTCTTCTTGACGAGCATTCCTAGGGGTCTTTCCCCT
CTCGCCAAAGGAATGCAAGGTCTGTTGAATGTCGTGAAGGAAGCAGTTCCTCTGGAAGCTTCTTGAAGAC
AAACAACGTCTGTAGCGACCCTTTGCAGGCAGCGGAACCCCCCACCTGGCGACAGGTGCCTCTGCGGCCA
AAAGCCACGTGTATAAGATACACCTGCAAAGGCGGCACAACCCCAGTGCCACGTTGTGAGTTGGATAGTT
GTGGAAAGAGTCAAATGGCTCTCCTCAAGCGTATTCAACAAGGGGCTGAAGGATGCCCAGAAGGTACCCC
ATTGTATGGGATCTGATCTGGGGCCTCGGTGCACATGCTTTACATGTGTTTAGTCGAGGTTAAAAAAACG
TCTAGGCCCCCCGAACCACGGGGACGTGGTTTTCCTTTGAAAAACACGATGATAATATGGCCACAACCAT
GGTGAGCAAGGGCGAGGAGGTCATCAAAGAGTTCATGCGCTTCAAGGTGCGCATGGAGGGCTCCATGAAC
GGCCACGAGTTCGAGATCGAGGGCGAGGGCGAGGGCCGCCCCTACGAGGGCACCCAGACCGCCAAGCTGA
AGGTGACCAAGGGCGGCCCCCTGCCCTTCGCCTGGGACATCCTGTCCCCCCAGTTCATGTACGGCTCCAA
GGCGTACGTGAAGCACCCCGCCGACATCCCCGATTACAAGAAGCTGTCCTTCCCCGAGGGCTTCAAGTGG
GAGCGCGTGATGAACTTCGAGGACGGCGGTCTGGTGACCGTGACCCAGGACTCCTCCCTGCAGGACGGCA
CGCTGATCTACAAGGTGAAGATGCGCGGCACCAACTTCCCCCCCGACGGCCCCGTAATGCAGAAGAAGAC
CATGGGCTGGGAGGCCTCCACCGAGCGCCTGTACCCCCGCGACGGCGTGCTGAAGGGCGAGATCCACCAG
GCCCTGAAGCTGAAGGACGGCGGCCACTACCTGGTGGAGTTCAAGACCATCTACATGGCCAAGAAGCCCG
TGCAACTGCCCGGCTACTACTACGTGGACACCAAGCTGGACATCACCTCCCACAACGAGGACTACACCAT
CGTGGAACAGTACGAGCGCTCCGAGGGCCGCCACCACCTGTTCCTGTACGGCATGGACGAGCTGTACAAG
TAAAGCGGCCGCGTCGACAATCAACCTCTGGATTACAAAATTTGTGAAAGATTGACTGGTATTCTTAACT
ATGTTGCTCCTTTTACGCTATGTGGATACGCTGCTTTAATGCCTTTGTATCATGCTATTGCTTCCCGTAT
GGCTTTCATTTTCTCCTCCTTGTATAAATCCTGGTTGCTGTCTCTTTATGAGGAGTTGTGGCCCGTTGTC
AGGCAACGTGGCGTGGTGTGCACTGTGTTTGCTGACGCAACCCCCACTGGTTGGGGCATTGCCACCACCT
GTCAGCTCCTTTCCGGGACTTTCGCTTTCCCCCTCCCTATTGCCACGGCGGAACTCATCGCCGCCTGCCT
TGCCCGCTGCTGGACAGGGGCTCGGCTGTTGGGCACTGACAATTCCGTGGTGTTGTCGGGGAAGCTGACG
TCCTTTCCATGGCTGCTCGCCTGTGTTGCCACCTGGATTCTGCGCGGGACGTCCTTCTGCTACGTCCCTT
CGGCCCTCAATCCAGCGGACCTTCCTTCCCGCGGCCTGCTGCCGGCTCTGCGGCCTCTTCCGCGTCTTCG
CCTTCGCCCTCAGACGAGTCGGATCTCCCTTTGGGCCGCCTCCCCGCCTGGACTCGAGCTGTGCCTTCTA
GTTGCCAGCCATCTGTTGTTTGCCCCTCCCCCGTGCCTTCCTTGACCCTGGAAGGTGCCACTCCCACTGT
CCTTTCCTAATAAAATGAGGAAATTGCATCGCATTGTCTGAGTAGGTGTCATTCTATTCTGGGGGGTGGG
GTGGGGCAGGACAGCAAGGGGGAGGATTGGGAAGACAATAGCAGGCATGCTGGGGATGCGGTGGGCTCTA
TGGAGATCTGATATCTCTAGTCCCGGGCTGCAGGAATTCCAAAAAAGACTCCAGTGGTAATCTACTCTCT
TGAAGTAGATTACCACTGGAGTCGGCCCAAACAAGGCTTTTCTCCAAGGGATATTTATAGTCTCAAAACA
CACAATTACTTTACAGTTAGGGTGAGTTTCCTTTTGTGCTGTTTTTTAAAATAATAATTTAGTATTTGTA
TCTCTTATAGAAATCCAAGCCTATCATGTAAAATGTAGCTAGTATTAAAAAGAACAGATTATCTGTCTTT
TATCGCACATTAAGCCTCTATAGTTACTAGGAAATATTATATGCAAATTAACCGGGGCAGGGGAGTAGCC
GAGCTTCTCCCACAAGTCTGTGCGAGGGGGCCGGCGCGGGCCTAGAGATGGCGGCGTCACTAGAGTCGAC
CCATGGGGGCCCGCCCCAACTGGGGTAACCTTTG
Features (pLannotate 1.2.2; 17 found; start..end, strand, type, name):
     46..447     +  promoter       SFFV promoter: spleen focus-forming virus long terminal repeat (LTR) promoter
    749..1337    -  rep_origin     ori: high-copy-number ColE1/pMB1/pBR322/pUC origin of replication
   1509..1581    -  CDS            bla(M) (fragment): β-lactamase lacking the signal sequence; bla(M); allows cytosolic expression of β-lactamase
   1634..1703    +  ncRNA          RNA-OUT: Accession: RF00240 - RNA-OUT
   1833..2912    +  CDS            POU5F1: PO5F1_HUMAN - Also known as OCT3, OCT4, OTF3. Experimental evidence at protein level: Swiss-Prot protein existence level 1. Transcription factor that binds to the octamer motif (5'- ATTTGCAT-3'). Forms a trimeric complex with SOX2 or SOX15 on DNA and controls the expression of a number of genes involved in embryonic development such as YES1, FGF4, UTF1 and ZFP206. Critical for early embryogenesis and for embryonic stem cell pluripotency. From Homo sapiens (Human).
   2970..4346    +  CDS            KLF4 (fragment): KLF4_HUMAN - Also known as EZF, GKLF. Experimental evidence at protein level: Swiss-Prot protein existence level 1. Transcription factor; can act both as activator and as repressor. Binds the 5'-CACCC-3' core sequence. Binds to the promoter region of its own gene and can activate its own transcription. Regulates the expression of key transcription factors during embryonic development. Plays an important role in maintaining embryonic stem cells, and in preventing their differentiation. Required for establishing the barrier function of the skin and for postnatal maturation and maintenance of the
   4458..5408    +  CDS            SOX2: SOX2_HUMAN - Experimental evidence at protein level: Swiss-Prot protein existence level 1. Transcription factor that forms a trimeric complex with OCT4 on DNA and controls the expression of a number of genes involved in embryonic development such as YES1, FGF4, UTF1 and ZFP206 (By similarity). Binds to the proximal enhancer region of NANOG (By similarity). Critical for early embryogenesis and for embryonic stem cell pluripotency (PubMed:18035408). Downstream SRRT target that mediates the promotion of neural stem cell self-renewal (By similarity). Keeps neural cells undifferentiated by countera
   5478..6797    +  CDS            c-Myc: human c-Myc proto-oncogene
   6809..6830    +  misc_feature   MCS (fragment): multiple cloning site
   6943..7405    +  misc_feature   IRES: internal ribosome entry site (IRES) of the encephalomyocarditis virus (EMCV)
   7419..8120    +  CDS            dTomato: dTomato is a basic (constitutively fluorescent) orange fluorescent protein published in 2004, derived from Discosoma sp.. It is reported to be a somewhat slowly-maturing dimer with low acid sensitivity.
   8139..8727    +  misc_feature   WPRE: woodchuck hepatitis virus posttranscriptional regulatory element
   8739..8963    +  polyA_signal   bGH poly(A) signal: bovine growth hormone polyadenylation signal
   8982..8999    +  misc_feature   MCS (fragment): pBluescript multiple cloning site
   9060..9368    -  promoter       U6 promoter: RNA polymerase III promoter for mouse U6 snRNA (Das et al., 1988)
   9393..9414    +  protein_bind   phage φC31 attP (fragment): attachment site of phage φC31 phage φC31 integrase
   9412..15      +  protein_bind   attB (fragment) (across the origin): minimal attB site for the φC31 integrase (Groth et al., 2000) phage φC31 integrase
