[The description below was written by a language model from this plasmid's Addgene catalogue record and pLannotate feature annotations shown in this document.]
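Description:
MIP 247 CoMiP 4in1 with shRNA p53 is a non-viral mammalian expression plasmid of about 9.4 kb for single-plasmid reprogramming of human somatic cells to pluripotency. It derives from a codon-optimized minicircle (CoMiC) construct converted into a mini-intronic plasmid (MIP). In this design the bacterial maintenance elements do not sit in a separate backbone outside the expression cassette. Instead, they form a roughly 1.35 kb pUC-RNA-OUT segment inserted at an AgeI site as an intron between the promoter and the coding region. The feature tables agree, showing the high-copy pUC-type origin and the RNA-OUT antisense RNA (plus a short β-lactamase remnant) between the SFFV promoter and the first open reading frame. RNA-OUT provides antibiotic-free selection: in dedicated host strains it permits growth on sucrose, so no conventional resistance gene is present. Fragments of φC31 attP/attB at the sequence junction are probably a leftover of the minicircle parent.

The spleen focus-forming virus LTR promoter drives one long transcript encoding codon-optimised human OCT4 (POU5F1), KLF4, SOX2 and c-MYC in that order. The short gaps between the reading frames suggest linker or self-cleaving peptide sequences, but the record does not annotate them. An EMCV IRES then allows translation of dTomato as a fluorescent marker of transfected cells. A WPRE and bovine growth hormone polyadenylation signal complete the unit. Downstream, in the opposite orientation, a U6 Pol III promoter expresses a short hairpin RNA against p53; the hairpin itself is not annotated. Knocking down p53 is a common way to raise reprogramming efficiency. The two sequence records differ by only three nucleotides and carry the same features.
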