Addgene plasmid #63726: MIP 247 CoMiP 4in1 with shRNA p53
Purpose: To express Oct4, Klf4, Sox2, c-Myc and hairpin RNA p53. A single plasmid reprogramming system using a mini-intronic plasmid (MIP).
Depositing lab: Mark Kay & Joseph Wu. Depositing organization: Stanford University. Publication: Novel codon-optimized mini-intronic plasmid for efficient, inexpensive, and xeno-free induction of pluripotency. Diecke S, Lu J, Lee J, Termglinchan V, Kooreman NG, Burridge PW, Ebert AD, Churko JM, Sharma A, Kay MA, Wu JC. Sci Rep. 2015 Jan 28;5:8081. doi: 10.1038/srep08081. PubMed 25628230.
Backbone
  Vector backbone: codon-optimized minicircle (CoMiC) construct
  Backbone manufacturer: Joseph Wu's Lab at Stanford University
  Backbone size w/o insert (bp): 8062
  Modifications to backbone: codon-optimized expression cassette of the four canonical reprogramming factors OCT4, KLF4, SOX2, and c-MYC (OKSM) described previously, and combined this cassette with shRNA targeting p53
  Vector type: Mammalian Expression
  Selectable markers: RNA-OUT
Growth in bacteria
  Bacterial resistance: RNA-OUT ( 6% sucrose)
  Growth temperature: 30°C
  Growth strain: RNA-OUT selection competent cells, such as NTC4862 DH5α competent cells (Nature Technology)
  Copy number: High Copy
Gene/Insert
  Gene/Insert name: Mini-intronic-plasmid intron (alt names: pUC-RNA-OUT; MIP intron)
  Species: H. sapiens (human)
  Insert size (bp): 1355
  Mutation: codon-optimised
  Entrez Gene: POU5F1 (a.k.a. OCT3, OCT4, OCT4Borf1, OTF-3, OTF3, OTF4, Oct-3, Oct-4, Oct3/4); KLF4 (a.k.a. EZF, GKLF); SOX2 (a.k.a. ANOP3, MCOPS3); MYC (a.k.a. MRTL, MYCC, bHLHe39, c-Myc); TP53 (a.k.a. BCC7, BMFS5, LFS1, P53, TRP53)
  Promoter: SFFV for Pct4, Klf4, Sox2 and c-myc; U6 for p53
  Tag / fusion protein: IRES-dtomato (C terminal on backbone)
  Cloning method: Restriction Enzyme; 5′ cloning site AgeI (not destroyed); 3′ cloning site AgeI (not destroyed)
  Sequencing primers: 5′ unknown
Resource information
  A portion of this plasmid was derived from a plasmid made by: The pUC-RNA-OUT sequence used as MIP intron was cloned from NTC vector 8682.
Terms and licenses: Academic/Nonprofit Terms; Industry Terms: Not Available to Industry
Depositor comments: In addition to the publication listed above, more details can be found in Lu, et al. Mol Ther. 2013, PMID 23459514.
How to cite: MIP 247 CoMiP 4in1 with shRNA p53 was a gift from Mark Kay & Joseph Wu (Addgene plasmid # 63726 ; http://n2t.net/addgene:63726 ; RRID:Addgene_63726)
