>Addgene plasmid #63726 | MIP 247 CoMiP 4in1 with shRNA p53 | addgene partial sequence | sequence record 108292 | L4440 5'-AGCGAGTCAGTGAGCGAG-3'
GCTCATTAGGCGGGCAATACCCGGCCCGGACCCGGCCCAGGCCCGGCCCGCAACCTTACCTGCTGTGTGA
AGATCCCAATACCGGTGGATCCACCGGCCGACTCAGTCTGTCGGAGGACTGGCGCGCCGAGTGAGGGGTT
GTGAGCTCTTTTATAGAGCTCGGGAAGCAGAAGCGCGCGAACAGAAGCGAGAAGCAGGCTGATTGGTTAA
TTCAAATAAGGCGCAGGGTCATTTCAGGTCCTTGGGGGAGCCTGGAAACATCTGATGGGTCTTAAGAAAC
TGCTGAGGGTTGGGCCATATCTGGGGACCATCTGTTCTTGGCCTCGGGCCGGGGCCGAAACTGCGGTGAC
CATCTGTTCTTGGCCCCGGGCCGGGGCCGAAACTGCTCACCGCAGATATCCTGTTTGGCCCAACGTTAGC
TATTTTCATGTACCCGCCCTTGATCTGAACTTCTCTATTCTTGGTTTGGTATTTTTCCATGCCTTGCAAA
ATGGCGTTACTGCAGCTAGCTCAGATCTGAATTCACTAGTCGCGCCCGGGGAGCCCAAAGGTTACCCCAG
TTGGGGCGGGCCCCCATGGGTCGACTCTAGTGACGCCGCCATCTCTAGGCCCGCGCCGGCCCCCTCGCAC
AGACTTGTGGGAGAAGCTCGGCTACTCCCCTGCCCCGGTTAATTTGCATATAATATTTCCTAGTAACTAT
AGAGGCTTAATGTGCGATAAAAGACAGATAATCTGTTCTTTTTAATACTAGCTACATTTTACATGATAGG
C
