>Addgene plasmid #63726 | MIP 247 CoMiP 4in1 with shRNA p53 | addgene partial sequence | sequence record 108293 | biPGK-F  5'-CTGACAATTCCGTGGTGTTGTCGG-3'
TGTGTTGCCACCTGGATTCTGCGCGGGACGTCCTTCTGCTACGTCCCTTCGGCCCTCAATCCAGCGGACC
TTCCTTCCCGCGGCCTGCTGCCGGCTCTGCGGCCTCTTCCGCGTCTTCGCCTTCGCCCTCAGACGAGTCG
GATCTCCCTTTGGGCCGCCTCCCCGCCTGGACTCGAGCTGTGCCTTCTAGTTGCCAGCCATCTGTTGTTT
GCCCCTCCCCCGTGCCTTCCTTGACCCTGGAAGGTGCCACTCCCACTGTCCTTTCCTAATAAAATGAGGA
AATTGCATCGCATTGTCTGAGTAGGTGTCATTCTATTCTGGGGGGTGGGGTGGGGCAGGACAGCAAGGGG
GAGGATTGGGAAGACAATAGCAGGCATGCTGGGGATGCGGTGGGCTCTATGGAGATCTGATATCTCTAGT
CCCGGGCTGCAGGAATTCCAAAAAAGACTCCAGTGGTAATCTACTCTCTTGAAGTAGATTACCACTGGAG
TCGGCCCAAACAAGGCTTTTCTCCAAGGGATATTTATAGTCTCAAAACACACAATTACTTTACAGTTAGG
GTGAGTTTCCTTTTGTGCTGTTTTTTAAAATAATAATTTAGTATTTGTATCTCTTATAGAAATCCAAGCC
TATCATGTAAAATGTAGCTAGTATTAAAAAGAACAGATTATCTGTCTTTTATCGCACATTAAGCCTCTAT
AGTTACTA
