>Addgene plasmid #63726 | MIP 247 CoMiP 4in1 with shRNA p53 | addgene partial sequence | sequence record 109430 | hOct34co-R 5'-tcacggtacaaggctcagg-3'
TCAGGCTGAGAGGTTTCCAGGCCGCCCTGAGGCACCAGTCCCACGCCGACCTGAGGTCCACAGTAGGCCA
TGCCGCCGCAAAACTCGTAGGGGGGAGGGCAGGGAGGGATGCCCCACACTTCGCTGCCAGGGCCCACGCC
TGGTCCAATTCCAGGTCCGCCTGGAGGGCCTTGAAAGGACAGCCAGGTCCGAGGGTCCACCCAGCCAGGT
TCAGGGCCGCCAGGTCCATCTCCCCCTCCGCCAGGAGGTGGGCTAAAGGCGAAGTCGCTGGCCAGGTGTC
CGGCCATGGTGGCACCGGTTTAGCTAGTCAGCTAGTGGACACGCTTCAGCTTGCGGCCTAAAAAAAAAAA
GCAACACCAGGGGTCAGTGCGGGCCGGGGTACCTAATGATTTTTATCAAAATCATTAAGTTAAGGTAGAT
ACACATCTTGTCATATGATCAAATGGTTTCGCCAAAAATCAATAATCAGACAACAAGATGTGCGAACTCG
ATATTTTACACGACTCTCTTTACCAATTCTACCACAACGTGGTTTGCAGGAGTCAGGCAACTATGGATGA
ACGAAATAGACAGATCGCTGAGATAGGTGCCTCACTGATTAAGCATTGGTAACTGTCAGACCAAGTTTAC
TCATATATACTTTAGATTGATTTAAAACTTCATTTTTAATTTAAAAGGATCTAGGTGAAGATCCTTTTTG
ATAATCTCATGACCAAAATCCCTTAACGTGAGTTTTCGTTCCACTGAGCGTCAGACCCCGTAG
