>Addgene plasmid #63726 | MIP 247 CoMiP 4in1 with shRNA p53 | addgene partial sequence | sequence record 109435 | tdTomato-Fwd 5'-ctgttcctgtacggcatgg-3'
GATTGACTGGTATTCTTAACTATGTTGCTCCTTTTACGCTATGTGGATACGCTGCTTTAATGCCTTTGTA
TCATGCTATTGCTTCCCGTATGGCTTTCATTTTCTCCTCCTTGTATAAATCCTGGTTGCTGTCTCTTTAT
GAGGAGTTGTGGCCCGTTGTCAGGCAACGTGGCGTGGTGTGCACTGTGTTTGCTGACGCAACCCCCACTG
GTTGGGGCATTGCCACCACCTGTCAGCTCCTTTCCGGGACTTTCGCTTTCCCCCTCCCTATTGCCACGGC
GGAACTCATCGCCGCCTGCCTTGCCCGCTGCTGGACAGGGGCTCGGCTGTTGGGCACTGACAATTCCGTG
GTGTTGTCGGGGAAGCTGACGTCCTTTCCATGGCTGCTCGCCTGTGTTGCCACCTGGATTCTGCGCGGGA
CGTCCTTCTGCTACGTCCCTTCGGCCCTCAATCCAGCGGACCTTCCTTCCCGCGGCCTGCTGCCGGCTCT
GCGGCCTCTTCCGCGTCTTCGCCTTCGCCCTCAGACGAGTCGGATCTCCCTTTGGGCCGCCTCCCCGCCT
GGACTCGAGCTGTGCCTTCTAGTTGCCAGCCATCTGTTGTTTGCCCCTCCCCCGTGCCTTCCTTGACCCT
GGAAGGTGCCACTCCCACTGTCCTTTCCTAATAAAATGAGGAAATTGCATCGCATTGTCTGAGTAGGTGT
CATTCTATTCT
