>Addgene plasmid #63726 | MIP 247 CoMiP 4in1 with shRNA p53 | addgene partial sequence | sequence record 111742 | cMyc-F2 5'-GTCTCCACACATCAGCACAACT-3'
GTTGGACAGTGTCAGAGTCCTGAGACAGATCAGCAACAACCGAAAATGCACCAGCCCCAGGTCCTCGGAC
ACCGAGGAGAATGTCAAGAGGCGAACACACAACGTCTTGGAGCGCCAGAGGAGGAACGAGCTAAAACGGA
GCTTTTTTGCCCTGCGTGACCAGATCCCGGAGTTGGAAAACAATGAAAAGGCCCCCAAGGTAGTTATCCT
TAAAAAAGCCACAGCATACATCCTGTCCGTCCAAGCAGAGGAGCAAAAGCTCATTTCTGAAGAGGACTTG
TTGCGGAAACGACGAGAACAGTTGAAACACAAACTTGAACAGCTACGGAACTCTTGTGCGTAAGTCGACG
AATTCGGTACCGCGGGCCCGGGATCCGCCCCTCTCCCTCCCCCCCCCCTAACGTTACTGGCCGAAGCCGC
TTGGAATAAGGCCGGTGTGCGTTTGTCTATATGTTATTTTCCACCATATTGCCGTCTTTTGGCAATGTGA
GGGCCCGGAAACCTGGCCCTGTCTTCTTGACGAGCATTCCTAGGGGTCTTTCCCCTCTCGCCAAAGGAAT
GCAAGGTCTGTTGAATGTCGTGAAGGAAGCAG
