>Addgene plasmid #63726 | MIP 247 CoMiP 4in1 with shRNA p53 | addgene partial sequence | sequence record 111744 | cMyc-R 5'-AGCTTCTCTGAGACGAGCTT-3'
TGGATGATGATGTTTTTGATGAAGGTCTCGTCGTCCGGGTCGCAGATGAAACTCTGGTTCACCATGTCTC
CTCCCAGCAGCTCGGTCACCATCTCCAGCTGGTCGGCCGTGGAGAAGCTCCCGCCACCGCCGTCGTTGTC
TCCCCGAAGGGAGAAGGGTGTGACCGCAACGTAGGAGGGCGAGCAGAGCCCGGAGCGGCGGCTAGGGGAC
AGGGGCGGGGTGGGCAGCAGCTCGAATTTCTTCCAGATATCCTCGCTGGGCGCCGGGGGCTGCAGCTCGC
TCTGCTGCTGCTGGTAGAAGTTCTCCTCCTCGTCGCAGTAGAAATACGGCTGCACCGAGTCGTAGTCGAG
GTCATAGTTCCTGTTGGTGAAGCTAACGTTGAGGGGCATGGAGGGTCCAGGGTTGGACTCCACGTCTCCA
GCCAGCTTCAACAGGGCGTAGTTTGTGCACTGACGCGTCATGTGGCTCAGGGGCAGGGTGCCATTGATGG
CGGTGCCAGGCACAGGGCCGCTCTGGTAGTGCTGGCTCATGTGCAGTCTGCTAGGGGCGGCAGGTTCAGG
CACTTCGGCGCCTGGCAGGTACATGCTGATCATGTCCCGCAGGTCGCCGGCCTGACAAGGGGCTCTGCTG
TGGGAGCTGCTGGTGACCACAGGAGGGCTGCTGCTGGCCTCGCTCTTGACCACGCTGCCCATGCTGCCCA
