>Addgene plasmid #63726 | MIP 247 CoMiP 4in1 with shRNA p53 | addgene partial sequence | sequence record 113723 | mU6-F old 5'-cagcacaaaaggaaactcacc-3'
GCCTTGTTTGGGCCGACTCCAGTGGTAATCTACTTCAAGAGAGTAGATTACCACTGGAGTCTTTTTTGGA
ATTCCTGCAGCCCGGGACTAGAGATATCAGATCTCCATAGAGCCCACCGCATCCCCAGCATGCCTGCTAT
TGTCTTCCCAATCCTCCCCCTTGCTGTCCTGCCCCACCCCACCCCCCAGAATAGAATGACACCTACTCAG
ACAATGCGATGCAATTTCCTCATTTTATTAGGAAAGGACAGTGGGAGTGGCACCTTCCAGGGTCAAGGAA
GGCACGGGGGAGGGGCAAACAACAGATGGCTGGCAACTAGAAGGCACAGCTCGAGTCCAGGCGGGGAGGC
GGCCCAAAGGGAGATCCGACTCGTCTGAGGGCGAAGGCGAAGACGCGGAAGAGGCCGCAGAGCCGGCAGC
AGGCCGCGGGAAGGAAGGTCCGCTGGATTGAGGGCCGAAGGGACGTAGCAGAAGGACGTCCCGCGCAGAA
TCCAGGTGGCAACACAGGCGAGCAGCCATGGAAAGGACGTCAGCTTCCCCGACAACACCACGGAATTGTC
AGTGCCCAACAGCCGAGCCCCTGTCCAGCAGCGGGCAAGGCAGGCGGCGATGAGTTCCGCCGTGGCAATA
GGGAGGGGGAAAGCGAAAGTCCCGGAAAGGAGCTGACAGGTGGTGGCAATGCCCCAACCAGTGGGGGTTG
CGTCAGCAAACACAGTGCACACCACGCCACGTTGCCTGACAAC
